Addgene plasmid #119966: 6D1T (MBD1)
Purpose: Bacterial expression for structure determination
Depositing lab: Cheryl Arrowsmith. Depositing organization: University of Toronto.
Backbone
  Vector backbone: pET28GST-LIC
  Backbone manufacturer: SGC (Addgene Plasmid #26101)
  Vector type: Bacterial Expression
Growth in bacteria
  Bacterial resistance: Kanamycin, 50 μg/mL
  Growth temperature: 37°C
  Growth strain: DH5alpha
  Copy number: Low Copy
Gene/Insert
  Gene/Insert name: MBD1 (alt names: PDB ID: 6D1T; BC033242)
  Species: H. sapiens (human)
  Insert size (bp): 231
  Entrez Gene: MBD1 (a.k.a. CXXC3, PCM1, RFT)
  Promoter: T7
  Tag / fusion protein: GSTtag, 6xHIS and Thrombin (N terminal on backbone)
  Cloning method: Ligation Independent Cloning
  Sequencing primers: 5′ T7; 3′ T7-term
Terms and licenses: Academic/Nonprofit Terms; Industry Terms: Not Available to Industry
Depositor comments: N-Tag:MSPILGYWKIKGLVQPTRLLLEYLEEKYEEHLYERDEGDKWRNKKFELGLEFPNLPYYIDGDVKLTQSMAIIRYIADKHNMLGGCPKERAEISMLEGAVLDIRYGVSRIAYSKDFETLKVDFLSKLPMLKMFEDRLCHKTYLNGDHVTHPDFMLYDALDVVLYMDPMCLDAFPKLVCFKKRIEAIPQIDKYLKSSKYIAWPLQGWQATFGGGDHPPKSDGSSMGSSHHHHHHSSGLVPRGS. MBD1:JMC066-B03:C226139. SGC link: http://www.thesgc.org/structures/6D1T/
How to cite: 6D1T (MBD1) was a gift from Cheryl Arrowsmith (Addgene plasmid # 119966 ; http://n2t.net/addgene:119966 ; RRID:Addgene_119966)
