[The description below was written by a language model from this plasmid's Addgene catalogue record and pLannotate feature annotations shown in this document.]
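Description:
6D1T (MBD1) is a bacterial expression plasmid built on the pET28GST-LIC backbone, a pET-type vector adapted for ligation-independent cloning, and was made to produce a fragment of human MBD1 for structure determination (the name refers to the corresponding PDB entry). The sequenced plasmid is 6,210 nt. It is maintained through a ColE1/pBR322-type origin together with the bom region and the rop gene, which keeps copy number low in line with the catalogue entry, and it is selected with kanamycin via the aph(3')-Ia KanR gene. An f1 origin is also present, along with short remnants of a tetracycline resistance gene that are backbone relics rather than functional markers.

The expression cassette is a standard inducible T7 system: a T7 promoter followed by a lac operator and the T7 gene 10 ribosome binding site drives the open reading frame, and the plasmid-borne lacI gene supplies repressor so that transcription stays off until IPTG is added in a host expressing T7 RNA polymerase. The coding region begins with Schistosoma japonicum glutathione S-transferase, followed by a 6xHis tag and a thrombin cleavage site, all N-terminal and supplied by the backbone, and then the 231 bp MBD1 insert. MBD1 is a transcriptional repressor that binds methylated CpG DNA; the record does not state which residues or domain the fragment covers. The short hit annotated as a capTEV fragment probably reflects the His-tag linker region. A His-tag fragment and T7 gene 10-derived sequence annotated downstream of the insert appear to be backbone remnants before the T7 terminator, since the catalogue lists only N-terminal tags. The GST and His tags allow affinity purification, and thrombin cleavage can release the MBD1 fragment.
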