Features (pLannotate 1.2.2; 21 found; start..end, strand, type, name):
     12..34      +  RBS            RBS: efficient ribosome binding site from bacteriophage T7 gene 10 (Olins and Rangwala, 1989)
     42..695     +  CDS            GST26_SCHJA: Experimental evidence at protein level: Swiss-Prot protein existence level 1. GST isoenzymes appear to play a central role in the parasite detoxification system. Other functions are also suspected including a role in increasing the solubility of haematin in the parasite gut. From Schistosoma japonicum (Blood fluke).
    723..739     +  CDS            capTEV™ (fragment): composite tag for in vivo biotinylation, TEV protease cleavage, and 6xHis tagging
    768..998     +  CDS            MBD1 (fragment): MBD1_HUMAN - Also known as CXXC3, PCM1. Experimental evidence at protein level: Swiss-Prot protein existence level 1. Transcriptional repressor that binds CpG islands in promoters where the DNA is methylated at position 5 of cytosine within CpG dinucleotides. Binding is abolished by the presence of 7-mG that is produced by DNA damage by methylmethanesulfonate (MMS). Acts as transcriptional repressor and plays a role in gene silencing by recruiting ATF7IP, which in turn recruits factors such as the histone methyltransferase SETDB1. Probably forms a complex with SETDB1 and ATF7IP that represses
   1028..1045    +  CDS            9xHis (fragment): 9xHis affinity tag
   1055..1104    +  CDS            SET1 (fragment): solubility-enhancement tag derived from T7 phage gene 10B
   1112..1159    +  terminator     T7 terminator: transcription terminator for bacteriophage T7 RNA polymerase
   1196..1624    +  rep_origin     f1 ori (sequence partly withheld): f1 bacteriophage origin of replication; arrow indicates direction of (+) strand synthesis
   1677..1734    +  promoter       AmpR promoter (fragment): bla
   1743..2558    -  CDS            KanR: aminoglycoside phosphotransferase; aph(3')-Ia; confers resistance to kanamycin in bacteria or G418 (Geneticin®) in eukaryotes
   2680..3268    +  rep_origin     ori: high-copy-number ColE1/pMB1/pBR322/pUC origin of replication
   3454..3593    -  misc_feature   bom: basis of mobility region from pBR322
   3695..3886    -  CDS            rop: Rop protein, which maintains plasmids at low copy number; rop
   3903..4283    +  CDS            YPB1_ECOLX: Protein predicted: Swiss-Prot protein existence level 4. From Escherichia coli.
   4355..4646    -  CDS            TcR (fragment): tetracycline efflux protein; tet; confers resistance to tetracycline
   4661..4682    -  protein_bind   CAP binding site: CAP binding activates transcription in the presence of cAMP. E. coli catabolite activator protein
   4695..5777    -  CDS            lacI: lac repressor; lacI; The lac repressor binds to the lac operator to inhibit transcription in E. coli. This inhibition can be relieved by adding lactose or isopropyl-β-D-thiogalactopyranoside (IPTG).
   5778..5855    -  promoter       lacI promoter: lacI
   5863..6142    -  CDS            TcR (fragment): tetracycline efflux protein; tet; confers resistance to tetracycline
   6164..6182    +  promoter       T7 promoter: promoter for bacteriophage T7 RNA polymerase
   6183..6207    +  protein_bind   lac operator: The lac repressor binds to the lac operator to inhibit transcription in E. coli. This inhibition can be relieved by adding lactose or isopropyl-β-D-thiogalactopyranoside (IPTG). lac repressor encoded by lacI
>Addgene plasmid #119966 | 6D1T (MBD1) | addgene full sequence | sequence record 232690 | Addgene NGS Result
CTAGAAATAATTTTGTTTAACTTTAAGAAGGAGATATACATATGTCCCCTATACTAGGTTATTGGAAAAT
TAAGGGCCTTGTGCAACCCACTCGACTTCTTTTGGAATATCTTGAAGAAAAATATGAAGAGCATTTGTAT
GAGCGCGATGAAGGTGATAAATGGCGAAACAAAAAGTTTGAATTGGGTTTGGAGTTTCCCAATCTTCCTT
ATTATATTGATGGTGATGTTAAATTAACACAGTCTATGGCCATCATACGTTATATAGCTGACAAGCACAA
CATGTTGGGTGGTTGTCCAAAAGAGCGTGCAGAGATTTCAATGCTTGAAGGAGCGGTTTTGGATATTAGA
TACGGTGTTTCGAGAATTGCATATAGTAAAGACTTTGAAACTCTCAAAGTTGATTTTCTTAGCAAGCTAC
CTGAAATGCTGAAAATGTTCGAAGATCGTTTATGTCATAAAACATATTTAAATGGTGATCATGTAACCCA
TCCTGACTTCATGTTGTATGACGCTCTTGATGTTGTTTTATACATGGACCCAATGTGCCTGGATGCGTTC
CCAAAATTAGTTTGTTTTAAAAAACGTATTGAAGCTATCCCACAAATTGATAAGTACTTGAAATCCAGCA
AGTATATAGCATGGCCTTTGCAGGGCTGGCAAGCCACGTTTGGTGGTGGCGACCATCCTCCAAAATCGGA
TGGTTCATCCATGGGCAGCAGCCATCATCATCATCATCACAGCAGCGGCCTGGTTCCGCGTGGTAGTATG
GCTGAGGACTGGCTGGACTGCCCGGCCCTGGGCCCTGGCTGGAAGCGCCGCGAAGTCTTTCGCAAGTCAG
GGGCCACCTGTGGACGCTCAGACACCTATTACCAGAGCCCCACAGGAGACAGGATCCGAAGCAAAGTTGA
GCTGACTCGATACCTGGGCCCTGCGTGTGATCTCACCCTCTTCGACTTCAAACAAGGCATCTTGTGCTAT
CCAGCCCCCAAGGCCCATTGATGACGAAGCTTGCGGCCGCACTCGAGCACCACCACCACCACCACTGAGA
TCCGGCTGCTAACAAAGCCCGAAAGGAAGCTGAGTTGGCTGCTGCCACCGCTGAGCAATAACTAGCATAA
CCCCTTGGGGCCTCTAAACGGGTCTTGAGGGGTTTTTTGCTGAAAGGAGGAACTATATCCGGATTGGCGA
ATGGG
[124 nt withheld, positions 1196-1319]
C
[91 nt withheld, positions 1321-1411]
A
[49 nt withheld, positions 1413-1461]
CCTTTGACGTTGGAGTCCACGTTCTTTAATAGTGGACTCTTGTTCCAAACTGGAACAACACTCAACCCTA
TCTCGGTCTATTCTTTTGATTTATAAGGGATTTTGCCGATTTCGGCCTATTGGTTAAAAAATGAGCTGAT
TTAACAAAAATTTAACGCGAATTTTAACAAAATATTAACGCTTACAATTTAGGTGGCACTTTTCGGGGAA
ATGTGCGCGGAACCCCTATTTGTTTATTTTTCTAAATACATTCAAATATGTATCCGCTCATGAATTAATT
CTTAGAAAAACTCATCGAGCATCAAATGAAACTGCAATTTATTCATATCAGGATTATCAATACCATATTT
TTGAAAAAGCCGTTTCTGTAATGAAGGAGAAAACTCACCGAGGCAGTTCCATAGGATGGCAAGATCCTGG
TATCGGTCTGCGATTCCGACTCGTCCAACATCAATACAACCTATTAATTTCCCCTCGTCAAAAATAAGGT
TATCAAGTGAGAAATCACCATGAGTGACGACTGAATCCGGTGAGAATGGCAAAAGTTTATGCATTTCTTT
CCAGACTTGTTCAACAGGCCAGCCATTACGCTCGTCATCAAAATCACTCGCATCAACCAAACCGTTATTC
ATTCGTGATTGCGCCTGAGCGAGACGAAATACGCGATCGCTGTTAAAAGGACAATTACAAACAGGAATCG
AATGCAACCGGCGCAGGAACACTGCCAGCGCATCAACAATATTTTCACCTGAATCAGGATATTCTTCTAA
TACCTGGAATGCTGTTTTCCCGGGGATCGCAGTGGTGAGTAACCATGCATCATCAGGAGTACGGATAAAA
TGCTTGATGGTCGGAAGAGGCATAAATTCCGTCAGCCAGTTTAGTCTGACCATCTCATCTGTAACATCAT
TGGCAACGCTACCTTTGCCATGTTTCAGAAACAACTCTGGCGCATCGGGCTTCCCATACAATCGATAGAT
TGTCGCACCTGATTGCCCGACATTATCGCGAGCCCATTTATACCCATATAAATCAGCATCCATGTTGGAA
TTTAATCGCGGCCTAGAGCAAGACGTTTCCCGTTGAATATGGCTCATAACACCCCTTGTATTACTGTTTA
TGTAAGCAGACAGTTTTATTGTTCATGACCAAAATCCCTTAACGTGAGTTTTCGTTCCACTGAGCGTCAG
ACCCCGTAGAAAAGATCAAAGGATCTTCTTGAGATCCTTTTTTTCTGCGCGTAATCTGCTGCTTGCAAAC
AAAAAAACCACCGCTACCAGCGGTGGTTTGTTTGCCGGATCAAGAGCTACCAACTCTTTTTCCGAAGGTA
ACTGGCTTCAGCAGAGCGCAGATACCAAATACTGTCCTTCTAGTGTAGCCGTAGTTAGGCCACCACTTCA
AGAACTCTGTAGCACCGCCTACATACCTCGCTCTGCTAATCCTGTTACCAGTGGCTGCTGCCAGTGGCGA
TAAGTCGTGTCTTACCGGGTTGGACTCAAGACGATAGTTACCGGATAAGGCGCAGCGGTCGGGCTGAACG
GGGGGTTCGTGCACACAGCCCAGCTTGGAGCGAACGACCTACACCGAACTGAGATACCTACAGCGTGAGC
TATGAGAAAGCGCCACGCTTCCCGAAGGGAGAAAGGCGGACAGGTATCCGGTAAGCGGCAGGGTCGGAAC
AGGAGAGCGCACGAGGGAGCTTCCAGGGGGAAACGCCTGGTATCTTTATAGTCCTGTCGGGTTTCGCCAC
CTCTGACTTGAGCGTCGATTTTTGTGATGCTCGTCAGGGGGGCGGAGCCTATGGAAAAACGCCAGCAACG
CGGCCTTTTTACGGTTCCTGGCCTTTTGCTGGCCTTTTGCTCACATGTTCTTTCCTGCGTTATCCCCTGA
TTCTGTGGATAACCGTATTACCGCCTTTGAGTGAGCTGATACCGCTCGCCGCAGCCGAACGACCGAGCGC
AGCGAGTCAGTGAGCGAGGAAGCGGAAGAGCGCCTGATGCGGTATTTTCTCCTTACGCATCTGTGCGGTA
TTTCACACCGCAATGGTGCACTCTCAGTACAATCTGCTCTGATGCCGCATAGTTAAGCCAGTATACACTC
CGCTATCGCTACGTGACTGGGTCATGGCTGCGCCCCGACACCCGCCAACACCCGCTGACGCGCCCTGACG
GGCTTGTCTGCTCCCGGCATCCGCTTACAGACAAGCTGTGACCGTCTCCGGGAGCTGCATGTGTCAGAGG
TTTTCACCGTCATCACCGAAACGCGCGAGGCAGCTGCGGTAAAGCTCATCAGCGTGGTCGTGAAGCGATT
CACAGATGTCTGCCTGTTCATCCGCGTCCAGCTCGTTGAGTTTCTCCAGAAGCGTTAATGTCTGGCTTCT
GATAAAGCGGGCCATGTTAAGGGCGGTTTTTTCCTGTTTGGTCACTGATGCCTCCGTGTAAGGGGGATTT
CTGTTCATGGGGGTAATGATACCGATGAAACGAGAGAGGATGCTCACGATACGGGTTACTGATGATGAAC
ATGCCCGGTTACTGGAACGTTGTGAGGGTAAACAACTGGCGGTATGGATGCGGCGGGACCAGAGAAAAAT
CACTCAGGGTCAATGCCAGCGCTTCGTTAATACAGATGTAGGTGTTCCACAGGGTAGCCAGCAGCATCCT
GCGATGCAGATCCGGAACATAATGGTGCAGGGCGCTGACTTCCGCGTTTCCAGACTTTACGAAACACGGA
AACCGAAGACCATTCATGTTGTTGCTCAGGTCGCAGACGTTTTGCAGCAGCAGTCGCTTCACGTTCGCTC
GCGTATCGGTGATTCATTCTGCTAACCAGTAAGGCAACCCCGCCAGCCTAGCCGGGTCCTCAACGACAGG
AGCACGATCATGCGCACCCGTGGGGCCGCCATGCCGGCGATAATGGCCTGCTTCTCGCCGAAACGTTTGG
TGGCGGGACCAGTGACGAAGGCTTGAGCGAGGGCGTGCAAGATTCCGAATACCGCAAGCGACAGGCCGAT
CATCGTCGCGCTCCAGCGAAAGCGGTCCTCGCCGAAAATGACCCAGAGCGCTGCCGGCACCTGTCCTACG
AGTTGCATGATAAAGAAGACAGTCATAAGTGCGGCGACGATAGTCATGCCCCGCGCCCACCGGAAGGAGC
TGACTGGGTTGAAGGCTCTCAAGGGCATCGGTCGAGATCCCGGTGCCTAATGAGTGAGCTAACTTACATT
AATTGCGTTGCGCTCACTGCCCGCTTTCCAGTCGGGAAACCTGTCGTGCCAGCTGCATTAATGAATCGGC
CAACGCGCGGGGAGAGGCGGTTTGCGTATTGGGCGCCAGGGTGGTTTTTCTTTTCACCAGTGAGACGGGC
AACAGCTGATTGCCCTTCACCGCCTGGCCCTGAGAGAGTTGCAGCAAGCGGTCCACGCTGGTTTGCCCCA
GCAGGCGAAAATCCTGTTTGATGGTGGTTAACGGCGGGATATAACATGAGCTGTCTTCGGTATCGTCGTA
TCCCACTACCGAGATATCCGCACCAACGCGCAGCCCGGACTCGGTAATGGCGCGCATTGCGCCCAGCGCC
ATCTGATCGTTGGCAACCAGCATCGCAGTGGGAACGATGCCCTCATTCAGCATTTGCATGGTTTGTTGAA
AACCGGACATGGCACTCCAGTCGCCTTCCCGTTCCGCTATCGGCTGAATTTGATTGCGAGTGAGATATTT
ATGCCAGCCAGCCAGACGCAGACGCGCCGAGACAGAACTTAATGGGCCCGCTAACAGCGCGATTTGCTGG
TGACCCAATGCGACCAGATGCTCCACGCCCAGTCGCGTACCGTCTTCATGGGAGAAAATAATACTGTTGA
TGGGTGTCTGGTCAGAGACATCAAGAAATAACGCCGGAACATTAGTGCAGGCAGCTTCCACAGCAATGGC
ATCCTGGTCATCCAGCGGATAGTTAATGATCAGCCCACTGACGCGTTGCGCGAGAAGATTGTGCACCGCC
GCTTTACAGGCTTCGACGCCGCTTCGTTCTACCATCGACACCACCACGCTGGCACCCAGTTGATCGGCGC
GAGATTTAATCGCCGCGACAATTTGCGACGGCGCGTGCAGGGCCAGACTGGAGGTGGCAACGCCAATCAG
CAACGACTGTTTGCCCGCCAGTTGTTGTGCCACGCGGTTGGGAATGTAATTCAGCTCCGCCATCGCCGCT
TCCACTTTTTCCCGCGTTTTCGCAGAAACGTGGCTGGCCTGGTTCACCACGCGGGAAACGGTCTGATAAG
AGACACCGGCATACTCTGCGACATCGTATAACGTTACTGGTTTCACATTCACCACCCTGAATTGACTCTC
TTCCGGGCGCTATCATGCCATACCGCGAAAGGTTTTGCGCCATTCGATGGTGTCCGGGATCTCGACGCTC
TCCCTTATGCGACTCCTGCATTAGGAAGCAGCCCAGTAGTAGGTTGAGGCCGTTGAGCACCGCCGCCGCA
AGGAATGGTGCATGCAAGGAGATGGCGCCCAACAGTCCCCCGGCCACGGGGCCTGCCACCATACCCACGC
CGAAACAAGCGCTCATGAGCCCGAAGTGGCGAGCCCGATCTTCCCCATCGGTGATGTCGGCGATATAGGC
GCCAGCAACCGCACCTGTGGCGCCGGTGATGCCGGCCACGATGCGTCCGGCGTAGAGGATCGAGATCTCG
ATCCCGCGAAATTAATACGACTCACTATAGGGGAATTGTGAGCGGATAACAATTCCCCT
