>Addgene plasmid #119966 | 6D1T (MBD1) | depositor partial sequence | sequence record 227401 | Insert sequence
ATGGCTGAGGACTGGCTGGACTGCCCGGCCCTGGGCCCTGGCTGGAAGCGCCGCGAAGTCTTTCGCAAGT
CAGGGGCCACCTGTGGACGCTCAGACACCTATTACCAGAGCCCCACAGGAGACAGGATCCGAAGCAAAGT
TGAGCTGACTCGATACCTGGGCCCTGCGTGTGATCTCACCCTCTTCGACTTCAAACAAGGCATCTTGTGC
TATCCAGCCCCCAAGGCCCAT
